Addgene plasmid #192928: pPB-cT3G-cERP2-RUNX1
Purpose: Barcoded piggybac transposon vector with Dox-inducible expression of RUNX1
Depositing lab: George Church. Depositing organization: Harvard Medical School. Publication: Directed differentiation of human iPSCs to functional ovarian granulosa-like cells via transcription factor overexpression. Pierson Smela MD, Kramme CC, Fortuna PRJ, Adams JL, Su R, Dong E, Kobayashi M, Brixi G, Kavirayuni VS, Tysinger E, Kohman RE, Shioda T, Chatterjee P, Church GM. Elife. 2023 Feb 21;12:e83291. doi: 10.7554/eLife.83291. PubMed 36803359.
Backbone
  Vector backbone: PB-CT3G-CERP2-MG
  Backbone manufacturer: George Church (Addgene plasmid # 175503)
  Backbone size w/o insert (bp): 6509
  Vector type: Mammalian Expression
  Selectable markers: Puromycin
Growth in bacteria
  Bacterial resistance: Ampicillin, 100 μg/mL
  Growth temperature: 37°C
  Growth strain: DH5alpha
  Copy number: High Copy
Gene/Insert
  Gene/Insert name: RUNX1
  Species: H. sapiens (human)
  Insert size (bp): 1451
  Entrez Gene: RUNX1 (a.k.a. AML1, AML1-EVI-1, AMLCR1, CBF2alpha, CBFA2, EVI-1, PEBP2aB, PEBP2alpha)
  Promoter: TET3G-miniCMV
  Cloning method: Gateway Cloning
Terms and licenses: Academic/Nonprofit Terms; Industry Terms: Not Available to Industry
Depositor comments: Also expresses rTTA and puromycin acetyltransferase
How to cite: pPB-cT3G-cERP2-RUNX1 was a gift from George Church (Addgene plasmid # 192928 ; http://n2t.net/addgene:192928 ; RRID:Addgene_192928)
