[The description below was written by a language model from this plasmid's Addgene catalogue record and pLannotate feature annotations shown in this document.]
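Description:
pPB-cT3G-cERP2-RUNX1 is a mammalian expression plasmid built as a piggyBac transposon, intended for stable genomic integration of a doxycycline-inducible human RUNX1 cassette. It derives from the PB-CT3G-CERP2-MG backbone, into which the RUNX1 open reading frame was introduced by Gateway cloning; the annotated attB1 and attB2 sites flank the coding sequence accordingly. In bacteria it is maintained through a high-copy ColE1/pUC-type origin and an ampicillin resistance gene (β-lactamase). The piggyBac terminal repeats and the barcode mentioned in the catalogue purpose are not called out in the automated feature table. Several short hits there (lacZα, lacI, rop, SNR52 promoter, gRNA scaffold and 3xHA fragments) are partial matches that most likely represent backbone remnants or spurious calls rather than functional parts.

The payload consists of two divergently oriented units. RUNX1 is driven by a third-generation Tet-responsive promoter (recorded as TET3G-miniCMV; annotated as TRE3G fragments spanning the origin of the circular sequence) and is followed by an SV40 polyadenylation signal. On the opposite strand, a CMV enhancer fused to the EF-1α core promoter constitutively drives a reverse tetracycline transactivator with VP16-derived activation domains, followed by the puromycin N-acetyltransferase gene (pac) and a second SV40 poly(A) signal. The element linking these two coding sequences is not annotated. The transactivator binds the Tet-responsive promoter only in the presence of doxycycline, so a single all-in-one vector provides puromycin selection of integrants and drug-controlled RUNX1 expression. The associated publication used transcription factor overexpression to direct differentiation of human iPSCs into ovarian granulosa-like cells, and the barcode presumably allows the construct to be identified in pooled settings.
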