Features (pLannotate 1.2.2; 27 found; start..end, strand, type, name):
      7..53      +  promoter       TRE3GV promoter (fragment): 3rd-generation Tet-responsive promoter that can be activated by binding of Tet-On® 3G, optimized for retroviral and lentiviral vectors
    111..135     +  protein_bind   attB1: mutant version of attB; recombination site for the Gateway® BP reaction BP Clonase™
    238..1581    +  CDS            RUNX1: RUNX1_HUMAN - Also known as AML1, CBFA2. Experimental evidence at protein level: Swiss-Prot protein existence level 1. Isoform AML-1L interferes with the transactivation activity of RUNX1. From Homo sapiens (Human).
   1585..1609    -  protein_bind   attB2: mutant version of attB; recombination site for the Gateway® BP reaction BP Clonase™
   1611..1639    +  CDS            3xHA (fragment): three tandem HA epitope tags
   1677..1699    +  promoter       SNR52 promoter (fragment): promoter for the S. cerevisiae small nucleolar RNA gene SNR52
   1720..1743    +  misc_RNA       gRNA scaffold (fragment): guide RNA scaffold for the Streptococcus pyogenes CRISPR/Cas9 system
   1804..1938    -  polyA_signal   SV40 poly(A) signal: SV40 polyadenylation signal
   2251..2408    +  CDS            lacZα (fragment): LacZα fragment of β-galactosidase; lacZ fragment
   2414..2513    -  misc_feature   bom (fragment): basis of mobility region from pBR322
   2617..2652    -  CDS            rop (fragment): Rop protein, which maintains plasmids at low copy number; rop
   2748..2852    +  promoter       AmpR promoter: bla
   2853..3713    +  CDS            AmpR: β-lactamase; bla; confers resistance to ampicillin, carbenicillin, and related antibiotics
   3884..4472    +  rep_origin     ori: high-copy-number ColE1/pMB1/pBR322/pUC origin of replication
   4655..4747    +  CDS            lacI (fragment): lac repressor; lacI; The lac repressor binds to the lac operator to inhibit transcription in E. coli. This inhibition can be relieved by adding lactose or isopropyl-β-D-thiogalactopyranoside (IPTG).
   4753..4836    +  CDS            lacI (fragment): lac repressor; lacI; The lac repressor binds to the lac operator to inhibit transcription in E. coli. This inhibition can be relieved by adding lactose or isopropyl-β-D-thiogalactopyranoside (IPTG).
   4849..4870    +  protein_bind   CAP binding site: CAP binding activates transcription in the presence of cAMP. E. coli catabolite activator protein
   4885..4915    +  promoter       lac promoter: promoter for the E. coli lac operon
   4923..4939    +  protein_bind   lac operator: The lac repressor binds to the lac operator to inhibit transcription in E. coli. This inhibition can be relieved by adding lactose or isopropyl-β-D-thiogalactopyranoside (IPTG). lac repressor encoded by lacI
   5227..5308    -  polyA_signal   SV40 poly(A) signal: SV40 polyadenylation signal
   5331..5414    -  CDS            large T antigen (fragment): large T antigen from SV40 (simian virus 40)
   5428..6024    -  CDS            pac: PUAC_STRAD - Protein predicted: Swiss-Prot protein existence level 4. Detoxification of puromycin. From Streptomyces alboniger.
   6097..6207    -  CDS            VP48: 3 tandem repeats of the minimal activation domain of herpes simplex virus VP16 (Cheng et al., 2013)
   6137..6834    -  CDS            rtTA3 (fragment): reverse tetracycline transactivator 3 activates expression from Tet-responsive promoters in the presence of doxycycline
   6887..7098    -  promoter       EF-1α core promoter: core promoter for human elongation factor EF-1α
   7099..7478    -  enhancer       CMV enhancer: human cytomegalovirus immediate early enhancer
   7679..7927    +  promoter       TRE3GV promoter (fragment): 3rd-generation Tet-responsive promoter that can be activated by binding of Tet-On® 3G, optimized for retroviral and lentiviral vectors
>Addgene plasmid #192928 | pPB-cT3G-cERP2-RUNX1 | addgene full sequence | sequence record 377021 | Addgene NGS Result
AAGCTTGCCTATATAAGCAGAGCTCGTTTAGTGAACCGTCAGATCGCCTGGAGACGCCATCCACGCTGTT
TTGACCTCCATAGAAGACACCGGGACCGATCCAGCCTACCACAAGTTTGTACAAAAAAGCAGGCTGCCAC
CATGGCTTCAGACAGCATATTTGAGTCATTTCCTTCGTACCCACAGTGCTTCATGAGAGAATGCATACTT
GGAATGAATCCTTCTAGAGACGTCCACGATGCCAGCACGAGCCGCCGCTTCACGCCGCCTTCCACCGCGC
TGAGCCCAGGCAAGATGAGCGAGGCGTTGCCGCTGGGCGCCCCGGACGCCGGCGCTGCCCTGGCCGGCAA
GCTGAGGAGCGGCGACCGCAGCATGGTGGAGGTGCTGGCCGACCACCCGGGCGAGCTGGTGCGCACCGAC
AGCCCCAACTTCCTCTGCTCCGTGCTGCCTACGCACTGGCGCTGCAACAAGACCCTGCCCATCGCTTTCA
AGGTGGTGGCCCTAGGGGATGTTCCAGATGGCACTCTGGTCACTGTGATGGCTGGCAATGATGAAAACTA
CTCGGCTGAGCTGAGAAATGCTACCGCAGCCATGAAGAACCAGGTTGCAAGATTTAATGACCTCAGGTTT
GTCGGTCGAAGTGGAAGAGGGAAAAGCTTCACTCTGACCATCACTGTCTTCACAAACCCACCGCAAGTCG
CCACCTACCACAGAGCCATCAAAATCACAGTGGATGGGCCCCGAGAACCTCGAAGACATCGGCAGAAACT
AGATGATCAGACCAAGCCCGGGAGCTTGTCCTTTTCCGAGCGGCTCAGTGAACTGGAGCAGCTGCGGCGC
ACAGCCATGAGGGTCAGCCCACACCACCCAGCCCCCACGCCCAACCCTCGTGCCTCCCTGAACCACTCCA
CTGCCTTTAACCCTCAGCCTCAGAGTCAGATGCAGGATACAAGGCAGATCCAACCATCCCCACCGTGGTC
CTACGATCAGTCCTACCAATACCTGGGATCCATTGCCTCTCCTTCTGTGCACCCAGCAACGCCCATTTCA
CCTGGACGTGCCAGCGGCATGACAACCCTCTCTGCAGAACTTTCCAGTCGACTCTCAACGGCACCCGACC
TGACAGCGTTCAGCGACCCGCGCCAGTTCCCCGCGCTGCCCTCCATCTCCGACCCCCGCATGCACTATCC
AGGCGCCTTCACCTACTCCCCGACGCCGGTCACCTCGGGCATCGGCATCGGCATGTCGGCCATGGGCTCG
GCCACGCGCTACCACACCTACCTGCCGCCGCCCTACCCCGGCTCGTCGCAAGCGCAGGGAGGCCCGTTCC
AAGCCAGCTCGCCCTCCTACCACCTGTACTACGGCGCCTCGGCCGGCTCCTACCAGTTCTCCATGGTGGG
CGGCGAGCGCTCGCCGCCGCGCATCCTGCCGCCCTGCACCAACGCCTCCACCGGCTCCGCGCTGCTCAAC
CCCAGCCTCCCGAACCAGAGCGACGTGGTGGAGGCCGAGGGCAGCCACAGCAACTCCCCCACCAACATGG
CGCCCTCCGCGCGCCTGGAGGAGGCCGTGTGGAGGCCCTACTGAACCCAGCTTTCTTGTACAAAGTGGTA
TACCCATACGATGTTCCAGATTACGCTTAGTAATGAGAAATACTCAGAAGATGTCACTCACCATAGTCCG
CAGTGAAAGATAAATGATCCTTCTCATATGCAGAAACAAGTTTTAGAGCTAGAAATAGCAAGTAGGCCAC
TGAGCAAGAACTATGAATGAGATCTTTAGACATATTGCGGCCGCTTTCTCCGCGATCCAGACATGATAAG
ATACATTGATGAGTTTGGACAAACCAAAACTAGAATGCAGTGAAAAAAATGCCTTATTTGTGAAATTTGT
GATGCTATTGCCTTATTTGTAACCATTATAAGCTGCAATAAACAAGTTATCTATAACAAGAAAATATATA
TATAATAAGTTATCACGTAAGTAGAACATGAAATAACAATATAATTATCGTATGAGTTAAATCTTAAAAG
TCACGTAAAAGATAATCATGCGTCATTTTGACTCACGCGGTCGTTATAGTTCAAAATCAGTGACACTTAC
CGCATTGACAAGCACGCCTCACGGGAGCTCCAAGCGGCGACTGAGATGTCCTAAATGCACAGCGACGGAT
TCGCGCTATTTAGAAAGAGAGAGCAATATTTCAAGAATGCATGCGTCAATTTTACGCAGACTATCTTTCT
AGGGTTAAGAATTCACTGGCCGTCGTTTTACAACGTCGTGACTGGGAAAACCCTGGCGTTACCCAACTTA
ATCGCCTTGCAGCACATCCCCCTTTCGCCAGCTGGCGTAATAGCGAAGAGGCCCGCACCGATCGCCCTTC
CCAACAGTTGCGCAGCCTGAATGGCGAATGGCGCCTGATGCGGTATTTTCTCCTTACGCATCTGTGCGGT
ATTTCACACCGCATATGGTGCACTCTCAGTACAATCTGCTCTGATGCCGCATAGTTAAGCCAGCCCCGAC
ACCCGCCAACACCCGCTGACGCGCCCTGACGGGCTTGTCTGCTCCCGGCATCCGCTTACAGACAAGCTGT
GACCATGTCTCCGGGAGCTGCATGTGTCAGAGGTTTTCACCGTCATCACCGAAACACGCGAGTTCGAAAG
GGCCTCGTGATACGCCTATTTTTATAGGTTAATGTCATGATAATAATGGTTTCTTAGACGTCAGGTGGCA
CTTTTCGGGGAAATGTGCGCGGAACCCCTATTTGTTTATTTTTCTAAATACATTCAAATATGTATCCGCT
CATGAGACAATAACCCTGATAAATGCTTCAATAATATTGAAAAAGGAAGAGTATGAGTATTCAACATTTC
CGTGTCGCCCTTATTCCCTTTTTTGCGGCATTTTGCCTTCCTGTTTTTGCTCACCCAGAAACGCTGGTGA
AAGTAAAAGATGCTGAAGATCAGTTGGGTGCACGAGTGGGTTACATCGAACTGGATCTCAACAGCGGTAA
GATCCTTGAGAGTTTTCGCCCCGAAGAACGTTTTCCAATGATGAGCACTTTTAAAGTTCTGCTATGTGGC
GCGGTATTATCCCGTATTGACGCCGGGCAAGAGCAACTCGGTCGCCGCATACACTATTCTCAGAATGACT
TGGTTGAGTACTCACCAGTCACAGAAAAGCATCTTACGGATGGCATGACAGTAAGAGAATTATGCAGTGC
TGCCATAACCATGAGTGATAACACTGCGGCCAACTTACTTCTGACAACGATCGGAGGACCGAAGGAGCTA
ACCGCTTTTTTGCACAACATGGGGGATCATGTAACTCGCCTTGATCGTTGGGAACCGGAGCTGAATGAAG
CCATACCAAACGACGAGCGTGACACCACGATGCCTGTAGCAATGGCAACAACGTTGCGCAAACTATTAAC
TGGCGAACTACTTACTCTAGCTTCCCGGCAACAATTAATAGACTGGATGGAGGCGGATAAAGTTGCAGGA
CCACTTCTGCGCTCGGCCCTTCCGGCTGGCTGGTTTATTGCTGATAAATCTGGAGCCGGTGAGCGTGGTT
CACGCGGTATCATTGCAGCACTGGGGCCAGATGGTAAGCCCTCCCGTATCGTAGTTATCTACACGACGGG
GAGTCAGGCAACTATGGATGAACGAAATAGACAGATCGCTGAGATAGGTGCCTCACTGATTAAGCATTGG
TAACTGTCAGACCAAGTTTACTCATATATACTTTAGATTGATTTAAAACTTCATTTTTAATTTAAAAGGA
TCTAGGTGAAGATCCTTTTTGATAATCTCATGACCAAAATCCCTTAACGTGAGTTTTCGTTCCACTGAGC
GTCAGACCCCGTAGAAAAGATCAAAGGATCTTCTTGAGATCCTTTTTTTCTGCGCGTAATCTGCTGCTTG
CAAACAAAAAAACCACCGCTACCAGCGGTGGTTTGTTTGCCGGATCAAGAGCTACCAACTCTTTTTCCGA
AGGTAACTGGCTTCAGCAGAGCGCAGATACCAAATACTGTTCTTCTAGTGTAGCCGTAGTTAGGCCACCA
CTTCAAGAACTCTGTAGCACCGCCTACATACCTCGCTCTGCTAATCCTGTTACCAGTGGCTGCTGCCAGT
GGCGATAAGTCGTGTCTTACCGGGTTGGACTCAAGACGATAGTTACCGGATAAGGCGCAGCGGTCGGGCT
GAACGGGGGGTTCGTGCACACAGCCCAGCTTGGAGCGAACGACCTACACCGAACTGAGATACCTACAGCG
TGAGCTATGAGAAAGCGCCACGCTTCCCGAAGGGAGAAAGGCGGACAGGTATCCGGTAAGCGGCAGGGTC
GGAACAGGAGAGCGCACGAGGGAGCTTCCAGGGGGAAACGCCTGGTATCTTTATAGTCCTGTCGGGTTTC
GCCACCTCTGACTTGAGCGTCGATTTTTGTGATGCTCGTCAGGGGGGCGGAGCCTATGGAAAAACGCCAG
CAACGCGGCCTTTTTACGGTTCCTGGCCTTTTGCTGGCCTTTTGCTCACATGTTCTTTCCTGCGTTATCC
CCTGATTCTGTGGATAACCGTATTACCGCCTTTGAGTGAGCTGATACCGCTCGCCGCAGCCGAACGACCG
AGCGCAGCGAGTCAGTGAGCGAGGAAGCGGATGAGCGCCCAATACGCAAACCGCCTCTCACCGCGCGTTG
GCCGATTCATTAATGCAGCTGGCACGACAGGTTTCCCGACTGGAAAGCGGGCAGTGAGCGCAACGCAAAC
CGCCTCTCCCCGCGCGTTGGCCGATTCATTAATGCAGCTGGCACGACAGGTTTCCCGACTGGAAAGCGGG
CAGTGAGCGCAACGCAATTAATGTGAGTTAGCTCACTCATTAGGCACCCCAGGCTTTACACTTTATGCTT
CCGGCTCGTATGTTGTGTGGAATTGTGAGCGGATAACAATTTCACACAGGAAACAGCTATGACCATGATT
ACGCCAAGGTCGACTTAACCCTAGAAAGATAATCATATTGTGACGTACGTTAAAGATAATCATGCGTAAA
ATTGACGCATGTGTTTTATCGGTCTGTATATCGAGGTTTATTTATTAATTTGAATAGATATTAAGTTTTA
TTATATTTACACTTACATACTAATAATAAATTCAACAAACAATTTATTTATGTTTATTTATTTATTAAAA
AAAAACAAAAACTCAAAATTTCTTCTATAAAGTAACAAAACTTTTAGCAGTGAAAAAAATGCTTTATTTG
TGAAATTTGTGATGCTATTGCTTTATTTGTAACCATTATAAGCTGCAATAAACAAGTTAACAACAACAAT
TGCATTCATTTTATGTTTCAGGTTCAGGGGGAGGTGTGGGAGGTTTTTTAAAGCAAGTAAAACCTCTACA
AATGTGGTATGGCTGATTATGATCCTCTGGAGATTCATGCGCCAGGTTTTCTGGTCATGCACCACGTTCG
TGGGCCCTCAGGAACCTCCACGTCAGCGGTAACTGTGAAGCCCAGTCGCTCGTAAAAAGGAAGATTCCGG
GGAGCACTGGTTTCGAGGAACGCCGGCACGCCAGCCCGTTCCGCGGCCTCAACACCAGGAAGAACGACAG
CGCTTCCCAAACCTTTACCTTGGTGATCTGGGCTGACACCGACAGTGGCAAGAAACCACGCAGGCTCCTT
TGGTCTATGAGGAGCCAGCAAGCCCTCCATTTGCTGTTGTGCCGCCAACCTACTCCCTGACAGCTCGGCC
ATCCGCGGACCTATTTCCGCGAACACTGCGCCGGCTTCGACGCTTTCCGGAGTAGTCCAGACCGCAACTG
CGGCACCATCGTCCGCAACCCAAACTTTACCAATGTCCAGACCCACGCGCGTAAGAAACAGCTCTTGCAA
CTCAGTTACCCTCTCTATGTGTCTGTCCGGATCTACGGTATGGCGGGTCGCTGGATAATCTGCAAATGCT
GCGGCAAGTGTTCGGACAGCCCGTGGTACATCGTCACGGGTAGCGAGCCTAACAGTGGGCTTATATTCCG
TCATGGGGCCGGGGTTCTCCTCCACGTCGCCGGCCTGCTTCAGCAGGCTGAAGTTGGTGGCGCCGCTGCC
CCCGGGGAGCATGTCAAGGTCAAAATCGTCAAGAGCGTCAGCAGGCAGCATATCAAGGTCAAAGTCGTCA
AGGGCATCGGCTGGGAGCATGTCTAAGTCAAAATCGTCAAGGGCGTCGGTCGGCCCGCCGCTTTCGCACT
TTAGCTGTTTCTCCAGGCCACATATGATTAGTTCCAGGCCGAAAAGGAAGGCAGGTTCGGCTCCCTGCCG
GTCGAACAGCTCAATTGCTTGTTTCAGAAGTGGGGGCATAGAATCGGTGGTAGGTGTCTCTCTTTCCTCT
TTTGCTACTTGATGCTCCTGTTCCTCCAATACGCAGCCCAGTGTAAAGTGGCCCACGGCGGACAGAGCGT
ACAGTGCGTTCTCCAGGGAGAAGCCTTGCTGACACAGGAACGCGAGCTGATTTTCCAGGGTTTCGTACTG
TTTCTCTGTTGGGCGGGTGCCGAGATGCACTTTAGCCCCGTCACGATGTGAGAGGAGAGCACAGCGGTAT
GACTTGGCGTTGTTCCGCAGAAAGTCTTGCCATGACTCGCCTTCCAGGGGGCAGGAGTGGGTATGATGCC
TGTCCAGCATCTCGATTGGCAGGGCATCGAGCAGGGCCCGCTTGTTCTTCACGTGCCAGTACAGGGTAGG
CTGCTCAACTCCCAGCTTTTGAGCGAGTTTCCTTGTCGTCAGGCCTTCGATACCGACTCCATTGAGTAAT
TCCAGAGCAGAGTTTATGACTTTGCTCTTGTCCAGTCTAGACATCTTATCGTCATCGTCTTTGTAATCCA
TGGTGGCGGATCCCGCGTCACGACACCTGTGTTCTGGCGGCAAACCCGTTGCGAAAAAGAACGTTCACGG
CGACTACTGCACTTATATACGGTTCTCCCCCACCCTCGGGAAAAAGGCGGAGCCAGTACACGACATCACT
TTCCCAGTTTACCCCGCGCCACCTTCTCTAGGCACCGGTTCAATTGCCGACCCCTCCCCCCAACTTCTCG
GGCACTGTGGGCCATGTGCGCTCTGCCCCATGGTAATAGCCATGACTAATACGTAGATGTACTGCCAAGT
AGGAAAGTGCCATAAGGTCATGTACTGGGCATAATGCCAGGCGGGCCATTTACCGTCATTGACGTCAATA
GGGGGCGTACTTGGCATATGATACACTTGATGTACTGCCAAGTGGGCAGTTTACCGTAAATACTCCACCC
ATTGACGTCAATGGAAAGTGCCTATTGGCGTTACTATGGGAACATACGTCATTATTGACGTCAATGGGCG
GGGGTCGTTGGGCGGTCAGCCAGGCGGGCCATTTACCGTAAGTTATGTAACGCGGAACTCCATATATGGG
CTATGAACTAATGACCCCGTAATTGATTACTATTAATAACTAGTCAATAATCAATGTCATAAGCTCTAAT
CGCATAATCGAGCTAAGAGCGATTAATATGCTTAGCTAGCTTAGCTAAGCTAGATTTCTCTATTCTCCCA
CAATATATAGCAGCTATTAGCTTAGCAGTCCGAATACGATCGTCCACGATCCATAAGCGTAACACATTTG
AGTAGCGACTGACGGGCACCGGAGCCACTCGAGTGGAATTATCACCTCGAGTTTACTCCCTATCAGTGAT
AGAGAACGTATGAAGAGTTTACTCCCTATCAGTGATAGAGAACGTATGCAGACTTTACTCCCTATCAGTG
ATAGAGAACGTATAAGGAGTTTACTCCCTATCAGTGATAGAGAACGTATGACCAGTTTACTCCCTATCAG
TGATAGAGAACGTATCTACAGTTTACTCCCTATCAGTGATAGAGAACGTATATCCAGTTTACTCCCTATC
AGTGATAGAGAACGTAT
